>Addgene plasmid #146636 | pCIneo-V5-SBP_J | depositor full sequence | sequence record 289082 | Full Sequence
TCAATATTGGCCATTAGCCATATTATTCATTGGTTATATAGCATAAATCAATATTGGCTATTGGCCATTG
CATACGTTGTATCTATATCATAATATGTACATTTATATTGGCTCATGTCCAATATGACCGCCATGTTGGC
ATTGATTATTGACTAGTTATTAATAGTAATCAATTACGGGGTCATTAGTTCATAGCCCATATATGGAGTT
CCGCGTTACATAACTTACGGTAAATGGCCCGCCTGGCTGACCGCCCAACGACCCCCGCCCATTGACGTCA
ATAATGACGTATGTTCCCATAGTAACGCCAATAGGGACTTTCCATTGACGTCAATGGGTGGAGTATTTAC
GGTAAACTGCCCACTTGGCAGTACATCAAGTGTATCATATGCCAAGTCCGCCCCCTATTGACGTCAATGA
CGGTAAATGGCCCGCCTGGCATTATGCCCAGTACATGACCTTACGGGACTTTCCTACTTGGCAGTACATC
TACGTATTAGTCATCGCTATTACCATGGTGATGCGGTTTTGGCAGTACACCAATGGGCGTGGATAGCGGT
TTGACTCACGGGGATTTCCAAGTCTCCACCCCATTGACGTCAATGGGAGTTTGTTTTGGCACCAAAATCA
ACGGGACTTTCCAAAATGTCGTAACAACTGCGATCGCCCGCCCCGTTGACGCAAATGGGCGGTAGGCGTG
TACGGTGGGAGGTCTATATAAGCAGAGCTCGTTTAGTGAACCGTCAGATCACTAGAAGCTTTATTGCGGT
AGTTTATCACAGTTAAATTGCTAACGCAGTCAGTGCTTCTGACACAACAGTCTCGAACTTAAGCTGCAGT
GACTCTCTTAAGGTAGCCTTGCAGAAGTTGGTCGTGAGGCACTGGGCAGGTAAGTATCAAGGTTACAAGA
CAGGTTTAAGGAGACCAATAGAAACTGGGCTTGTCGAGACAGAGAAGACTCTTGCGTTTCTGATAGGCAC
CTATTGGTCTTACTGACATCCACTTTGCCTTTCTCTCCACAGGTGTCCACTCCCAGTTCAATTACAGCTC
TTAAGGCTAGAGTACTTAATACGACTCACTATAGGCTAGCAATTGCGGCCACCATGGGTAAGCCTATCCC
TAACCCTCTCCTCGGTCTCGATTCTACGCCCGGAAGCGGTAGCGGTACCATGGACGAGAAGACCACCGGC
TGGGGGGGCGGCCACGTGGTGGAGGGCCTGGCCGGCGAGCTGGAGCAGCTGCGGGCCAGGCTGGAGCACC
ACCCTCAGGGCCAGCGGGAGCCCTCCGGCGGCTGCAAGCCCCTCGAGAATTCACGCGTGGTACCTCTAGA
GTCGACCCGGGCGGCCGCTTCCCTTTAGTGAGGGTTAATGCTTCGAGCAGACATGATAAGATACATTGAT
GAGTTTGGACAAACCACAACTAGAATGCAGTGAAAAAAATGCTTTATTTGTGAAATTTGTGATGCTATTG
CTTTATTTGTAACCATTATAAGCTGCAATAAACAAGTTAACAACAACAATTGCATTCATTTTATGTTTCA
GGTTCAGGGGGAGATGTGGGAGGTTTTTTAAAGCAAGTAAAACCTCTACAAATGTGGTAAAATCCGATAA
GGATCGATCCGGGCTGGCGTAATAGCGAAGAGGCCCGCACCGATCGCCCTTCCCAACAGTTGCGCAGCCT
GAATGGCGAATGG
[124 nt withheld, positions 1694-1817]
C
[91 nt withheld, positions 1819-1909]
A
[49 nt withheld, positions 1911-1959]
CCTTTGACGTTGGAGTCCACGTTCTTT
[37 nt withheld, positions 1987-2023]
ACCCTATCTCGGTCTATTCTTTTGATTTATAAGGGATTTTGCCGATTTCGGCCTATTGGTTAAAAAATGA
GCTGATTTAACAAAAATTTAACGCGAATTTTAACAAAATATTAACGCTTACAATTTCCTGATGCGGTATT
TTCTCCTTACGCATCTGTGCGGTATTTCACACCGCATACGCGGATCTGCGCAGCACCATGGCCTGAAATA
ACCTCTGAAAGAGGAACTTGGTTAGGTACCTTCTGAGGCGGAAAGAACCAGCTGTGGAATGTGTGTCAGT
TAGGGTGTGGAAAGTCCCCAGGCTCCCCAGCAGGCAGAAGTATGCAAAGCATGCATCTCAATTAGTCAGC
AACCAGGTGTGGAAAGTCCCCAGGCTCCCCAGCAGGCAGAAGTATGCAAAGCATGCATCTCAATTAGTCA
GCAACCATAGTCCCGCCCCTAACTCCGCCCATCCCGCCCCTAACTCCGCCCAGTTCCGCCCATTCTCCGC
CCCATGGCTGACTAATTTTTTTTATTTATGCAGAGGCCGAGGCCGCCTCGGCCTCTGAGCTATTCCAGAA
GTAGTGAGGAGGCTTTTTTGGAGGCCTAGGCTTTTGCAAAAAGCTTGATTCTTCTGACACAACAGTCTCG
AACTTAAGGCTAGAGCCACCATGATTGAACAAGATGGATTGCACGCAGGTTCTCCGGCCGCTTGGGTGGA
GAGGCTATTCGGCTATGACTGGGCACAACAGACAATCGGCTGCTCTGATGCCGCCGTGTTCCGGCTGTCA
GCGCAGGGGCGCCCGGTTCTTTTTGTCAAGACCGACCTGTCCGGTGCCCTGAATGAACTGCAGGACGAGG
CAGCGCGGCTATCGTGGCTGGCCACGACGGGCGTTCCTTGCGCAGCTGTGCTCGACGTTGTCACTGAAGC
GGGAAGGGACTGGCTGCTATTGGGCGAAGTGCCGGGGCAGGATCTCCTGTCATCTCACCTTGCTCCTGCC
GAGAAAGTATCCATCATGGCTGATGCAATGCGGCGGCTGCATACGCTTGATCCGGCTACCTGCCCATTCG
ACCACCAAGCGAAACATCGCATCGAGCGAGCACGTACTCGGATGGAAGCCGGTCTTGTCGATCAGGATGA
TCTGGACGAAGAGCATCAGGGGCTCGCGCCAGCCGAACTGTTCGCCAGGCTCAAGGCGCGCATGCCCGAC
GGCGAGGATCTCGTCGTGACCCATGGCGATGCCTGCTTGCCGAATATCATGGTGGAAAATGGCCGCTTTT
CTGGATTCATCGACTGTGGCCGGCTGGGTGTGGCGGACCGCTATCAGGACATAGCGTTGGCTACCCGTGA
TATTGCTGAAGAGCTTGGCGGCGAATGGGCTGACCGCTTCCTCGTGCTTTACGGTATCGCCGCTCCCGAT
TCGCAGCGCATCGCCTTCTATCGCCTTCTTGACGAGTTCTTCTGAGCGGGACTCTGGGGTTCGAAATGAC
CGACCAAGCGACGCCCAACCTGCCATCACGATGGCCGCAATAAAATATCTTTATTTTCATTACATCTGTG
TGTTGGTTTTTTGTGTGAATCGATAGCGATAAGGATCCGCGTATGGTGCACTCTCAGTACAATCTGCTCT
GATGCCGCATAGTTAAGCCAGCCCCGACACCCGCCAACACCCGCTGACGCGCCCTGACGGGCTTGTCTGC
TCCCGGCATCCGCTTACAGACAAGCTGTGACCGTCTCCGGGAGCTGCATGTGTCAGAGGTTTTCACCGTC
ATCACCGAAACGCGCGAGACGAAAGGGCCTCGTGATACGCCTATTTTTATAGGTTAATGTCATGATAATA
ATGGTTTCTTAGACGTCAGGTGGCACTTTTCGGGGAAATGTGCGCGGAACCCCTATTTGTTTATTTTTCT
AAATACATTCAAATATGTATCCGCTCATGAGACAATAACCCTGATAAATGCTTCAATAATATTGAAAAAG
GAAGAGTATGAGTATTCAACATTTCCGTGTCGCCCTTATTCCCTTTTTTGCGGCATTTTGCCTTCCTGTT
TTTGCTCACCCAGAAACGCTGGTGAAAGTAAAAGATGCTGAAGATCAGTTGGGTGCACGAGTGGGTTACA
TCGAACTGGATCTCAACAGCGGTAAGATCCTTGAGAGTTTTCGCCCCGAAGAACGTTTTCCAATGATGAG
CACTTTTAAAGTTCTGCTATGTGGCGCGGTATTATCCCGTATTGACGCCGGGCAAGAGCAACTCGGTCGC
CGCATACACTATTCTCAGAATGACTTGGTTGAGTACTCACCAGTCACAGAAAAGCATCTTACGGATGGCA
TGACAGTAAGAGAATTATGCAGTGCTGCCATAACCATGAGTGATAACACTGCGGCCAACTTACTTCTGAC
AACGATCGGAGGACCGAAGGAGCTAACCGCTTTTTTGCACAACATGGGGGATCATGTAACTCGCCTTGAT
CGTTGGGAACCGGAGCTGAATGAAGCCATACCAAACGACGAGCGTGACACCACGATGCCTGTAGCAATGG
CAACAACGTTGCGCAAACTATTAACTGGCGAACTACTTACTCTAGCTTCCCGGCAACAATTAATAGACTG
GATGGAGGCGGATAAAGTTGCAGGACCACTTCTGCGCTCGGCCCTTCCGGCTGGCTGGTTTATTGCTGAT
AAATCTGGAGCCGGTGAGCGTGGGTCTCGCGGTATCATTGCAGCACTGGGGCCAGATGGTAAGCCCTCCC
GTATCGTAGTTATCTACACGACGGGGAGTCAGGCAACTATGGATGAACGAAATAGACAGATCGCTGAGAT
AGGTGCCTCACTGATTAAGCATTGGTAACTGTCAGACCAAGTTTACTCATATATACTTTAGATTGATTTA
AAACTTCATTTTTAATTTAAAAGGATCTAGGTGAAGATCCTTTTTGATAATCTCATGACCAAAATCCCTT
AACGTGAGTTTTCGTTCCACTGAGCGTCAGACCCCGTAGAAAAGATCAAAGGATCTTCTTGAGATCCTTT
TTTTCTGCGCGTAATCTGCTGCTTGCAAACAAAAAAACCACCGCTACCAGCGGTGGTTTGTTTGCCGGAT
CAAGAGCTACCAACTCTTTTTCCGAAGGTAACTGGCTTCAGCAGAGCGCAGATACCAAATACTGTTCTTC
TAGTGTAGCCGTAGTTAGGCCACCACTTCAAGAACTCTGTAGCACCGCCTACATACCTCGCTCTGCTAAT
CCTGTTACCAGTGGCTGCTGCCAGTGGCGATAAGTCGTGTCTTACCGGGTTGGACTCAAGACGATAGTTA
CCGGATAAGGCGCAGCGGTCGGGCTGAACGGGGGGTTCGTGCACACAGCCCAGCTTGGAGCGAACGACCT
ACACCGAACTGAGATACCTACAGCGTGAGCTATGAGAAAGCGCCACGCTTCCCGAAGGGAGAAAGGCGGA
CAGGTATCCGGTAAGCGGCAGGGTCGGAACAGGAGAGCGCACGAGGGAGCTTCCAGGGGGAAACGCCTGG
TATCTTTATAGTCCTGTCGGGTTTCGCCACCTCTGACTTGAGCGTCGATTTTTGTGATGCTCGTCAGGGG
GGCGGAGCCTATGGAAAAACGCCAGCAACGCGGCCTTTTTACGGTTCCTGGCCTTTTGCTGGCCTTTTGC
TCACATGGCTCGACAGATCT
Features (pLannotate 1.2.2; 20 found; start..end, strand, type, name):
    140..517     +  enhancer       CMV enhancer: human cytomegalovirus immediate early enhancer
    518..729     +  promoter       CMV promoter: human cytomegalovirus (CMV) immediate early promoter
    890..1022    +  intron         chimeric intron: chimera between introns from human β-globin and immunoglobulin heavy chain genes
   1067..1085    +  promoter       T7 promoter: promoter for bacteriophage T7 RNA polymerase
   1107..1148    +  CDS            V5 tag: epitope tag from simian virus 5
   1170..1283    +  CDS            SBP: streptavidin-binding peptide selected from a peptide library; binds streptavidin with nanomolar affinity (Keefe et al., 2001)
   1352..1369    -  promoter       T3 promoter (fragment): promoter for bacteriophage T3 RNA polymerase
   1387..1508    -  polyA_signal   SV40 poly(A) signal: SV40 polyadenylation signal
   1531..1599    -  CDS            large T antigen (fragment): large T antigen from SV40 (simian virus 40)
   1623..1690    +  CDS            lacZα (fragment): LacZα fragment of β-galactosidase; lacZ fragment
   1694..2122    +  rep_origin     f1 ori (sequence partly withheld): f1 bacteriophage origin of replication; arrow indicates direction of (+) strand synthesis
   2150..2201    -  misc_feature   bom (fragment): basis of mobility region from pBR322
   2266..2623    +  promoter       SV40 promoter: SV40 enhancer and early promoter
   2674..3465    +  CDS            neo: KKA2_KLEPN - Also known as kan, nptII. Experimental evidence at protein level: Swiss-Prot protein existence level 1. Resistance to kanamycin, neomycin, paromomycin, ribostamycin, butirosin and gentamicin B. From Klebsiella pneumoniae.
   3532..3580    +  polyA_signal   poly(A) signal: synthetic polyadenylation signal
   3600..3654    -  misc_feature   bom (fragment): basis of mobility region from pBR322
   3756..3791    -  CDS            rop (fragment): Rop protein, which maintains plasmids at low copy number; rop
   3886..3990    +  promoter       AmpR promoter: bla
   3991..4851    +  CDS            AmpR: β-lactamase; bla; confers resistance to ampicillin, carbenicillin, and related antibiotics
   5022..5610    +  rep_origin     ori: high-copy-number ColE1/pMB1/pBR322/pUC origin of replication
