[The description below was written by a language model from this plasmid's Addgene catalogue record and pLannotate feature annotations shown in this document.]
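Description:
pCIneo-V5-SBP_J is an empty mammalian expression backbone of about 5.7 kb derived from pCI-neo, modified to supply a tandem V5 epitope and streptavidin-binding peptide (SBP) tag. No gene is inserted; the vector is meant to receive an open reading frame of interest. It is propagated in E. coli as a high-copy plasmid through a ColE1/pUC-type origin and selected with ampicillin via the β-lactamase gene. An f1 origin is also present, which allows single-stranded DNA production with helper phage.

The expression cassette begins with the human cytomegalovirus immediate-early enhancer and promoter, followed by the chimeric β-globin/immunoglobulin intron that typically improves mRNA processing and expression levels. A T7 promoter sits just upstream of the tag coding region, permitting in vitro transcription. The V5 and SBP sequences come next. Their position ahead of the remaining short stretch before the T3 promoter fragment and SV40 polyadenylation signal suggests that inserts are cloned downstream to yield N-terminally tagged fusions, although the record does not describe the cloning sites or reading frame. A separate cassette places the neomycin phosphotransferase gene under the SV40 enhancer/early promoter with a synthetic poly(A) signal, which allows G418 selection of stably transfected mammalian cells. The short lacZα, large T antigen, bom and rop matches in the annotation are small fragments, probably backbone remnants rather than functional elements.

The tag combination suits detection of the fusion protein with anti-V5 antibodies and its capture on streptavidin resin for pulldown of associated partners. The record itself states only that this is a mammalian expression vector, and it notes that the depositor sequence may be theoretical.
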