Addgene plasmid #146636: pCIneo-V5-SBP_J
Purpose: (Empty Backbone) Mammalian Expression vector
Depositing lab: Elisa Izaurralde. Depositing organization: Max Planck Institute for Developmental Biology.
Backbone
  Vector backbone: pCI-neo
  Vector type: Mammalian Expression
Growth in bacteria
  Bacterial resistance: Ampicillin, 100 μg/mL
  Growth temperature: 37°C
  Growth strain: DH5alpha
  Copy number: High Copy
Gene/Insert
  Gene/Insert name: None
Terms and licenses: Academic/Nonprofit Terms; Industry Terms: Not Available to Industry
Depositor comments: Plasmids from this collection were made available to the research community and donated after the lab closed. Please note that the sequence provided by the depositing laboratory may be theoretical/predicted or based on Sanger sequencing results. There may be discrepancies between sequencing results obtained by Addgene and the depositor sequence. If an Addgene verified sequence is not available, please contact before placing your order to request that our lab fully sequence the plasmid.
How to cite: pCIneo-V5-SBP_J was a gift from Elisa Izaurralde (Addgene plasmid # 146636 ; http://n2t.net/addgene:146636 ; RRID:Addgene_146636)
